Addgene plasmid #69232: pCSDest2-2XNLS-SpCas9-WT-NLS-3XHA-NLS-TALentry
Purpose: Wild type SpCas9 expression plasmid to clone TALEs through BbsI site (generates compatible overhangs with Acc65I and BamHI sites)
Depositing lab: Scot Wolfe. Depositing organization: University of Massachusetts, Worcester. Publication: DNA-binding-domain fusions enhance the targeting range and precision of Cas9. Bolukbasi MF, Gupta A, Oikemus S, Derr AG, Garber M, Brodsky MH, Zhu LJ, Wolfe SA. Nat Methods. 2015 Oct 19. doi: 10.1038/nmeth.3624. PubMed 26480473.
Backbone
  Vector backbone: pCSDest2
  Vector type: Mammalian Expression, CRISPR
Growth in bacteria
  Bacterial resistance: Ampicillin, 100 μg/mL
  Growth temperature: 37°C
  Growth strain: XL1 Blue
  Copy number: Unknown
Gene/Insert
  Gene/Insert name: SpCas9
  Species: S. pyogenes
  Tag / fusion protein: NLS-3XHA-NLS (C terminal on insert); BbsI TALE entry cassette (C terminal on insert); 2X NLS (N terminal on insert)
  Cloning method: Gateway Cloning
  Sequencing primers: 5′ SP6; 3′ T3
Terms and licenses: Academic/Nonprofit Terms; Industry Terms: Not Available to Industry
How to cite: pCSDest2-2XNLS-SpCas9-WT-NLS-3XHA-NLS-TALentry was a gift from Scot Wolfe (Addgene plasmid # 69232 ; http://n2t.net/addgene:69232 ; RRID:Addgene_69232)
