[The description below was written by a language model from this plasmid's Addgene catalogue record and pLannotate feature annotations shown in this document.]
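Description:
pCSDest2-2XNLS-SpCas9-WT-NLS-3XHA-NLS-TALentry is an 8.7 kb mammalian expression and CRISPR plasmid built on the pCSDest2 backbone by Gateway cloning. It is intended as an entry vector for making fusions of wild-type Streptococcus pyogenes Cas9 to TALE DNA-binding domains. In bacteria it is maintained through a high-copy ColE1/pUC-type origin and selected with ampicillin via the β-lactamase gene. An f1 origin is also present, along with remnants of lac regulatory elements, lacI and lacZα carried over from the parental backbone.

The expression cassette is driven by the simian cytomegalovirus IE94 enhancer/promoter, which spans the numbering origin of the circular map, and is terminated by an SV40 polyadenylation signal. An SP6 promoter sits just downstream of the CMV element and could in principle support in vitro transcription of the coding strand, though the record does not state this use. T3 and partial T7 promoters lie on the opposite side of the insert. The coding region is flanked by attB1 and attB2 sites left by the Gateway recombination. According to the catalogue entry, Cas9 carries two nuclear localization signals at its N terminus and an NLS-3xHA-NLS module at its C terminus, followed by a BbsI entry cassette. The feature table annotates Cas9 and the 3xHA tag but not the NLS sequences or the BbsI cassette. Digestion with BbsI produces overhangs compatible with Acc65I and BamHI, so a TALE array excised with those enzymes can be ligated in frame to the C terminus of Cas9. The associated work concerns DNA-binding-domain fusions that extend the targeting range and precision of Cas9. No guide RNA cassette is annotated on the plasmid.
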