Features (pLannotate 1.2.2; 18 found; start..end, strand, type, name):
     37..55      +  promoter       SP6 promoter: promoter for bacteriophage SP6 RNA polymerase
    110..134     +  protein_bind   attB1: mutant version of attB; recombination site for the Gateway® BP reaction BP Clonase™
    297..4397    +  CDS            Cas9: Cas9 (Csn1) endonuclease from the Streptococcus pyogenes Type II CRISPR/Cas system generates RNA-guided double strand breaks in DNA
   4431..4520    +  CDS            3xHA: three tandem HA epitope tags
   4645..4669    -  protein_bind   attB2: mutant version of attB; recombination site for the Gateway® BP reaction BP Clonase™
   4692..4709    -  promoter       T7 promoter (fragment): promoter for bacteriophage T7 RNA polymerase
   4714..4848    -  polyA_signal   SV40 poly(A) signal: SV40 polyadenylation signal
   4961..4979    -  promoter       T3 promoter: promoter for bacteriophage T3 RNA polymerase
   5024..5040    -  protein_bind   lac operator: The lac repressor binds to the lac operator to inhibit transcription in E. coli. This inhibition can be relieved by adding lactose or isopropyl-β-D-thiogalactopyranoside (IPTG). lac repressor encoded by lacI
   5048..5078    -  promoter       lac promoter: promoter for the E. coli lac operon
   5093..5114    -  protein_bind   CAP binding site: CAP binding activates transcription in the presence of cAMP. E. coli catabolite activator protein
   5127..5219    -  CDS            lacI (fragment): lac repressor; lacI; The lac repressor binds to the lac operator to inhibit transcription in E. coli. This inhibition can be relieved by adding lactose or isopropyl-β-D-thiogalactopyranoside (IPTG).
   5402..5990    -  rep_origin     ori: high-copy-number ColE1/pMB1/pBR322/pUC origin of replication
   6161..7021    -  CDS            AmpR: β-lactamase; bla; confers resistance to ampicillin, carbenicillin, and related antibiotics
   7022..7126    -  promoter       AmpR promoter: bla
   7179..7607    -  rep_origin     f1 ori (sequence partly withheld): f1 bacteriophage origin of replication; arrow indicates direction of (+) strand synthesis
   7612..7678    -  CDS            lacZα (fragment): LacZα fragment of β-galactosidase; lacZ fragment
   7681..2       +  promoter       CMV IE94 promoter (across the origin): enhancer/promoter region of simian cytomegalovirus major immediate early transcription unit IE94
>Addgene plasmid #69232 | pCSDest2-2XNLS-SpCas9-WT-NLS-3XHA-NLS-TALentry | depositor full sequence | sequence record 122311 | pCSDest2-2XNLS-SpCas9-WT-NLS-3XHA-NLS-TALentry sequence 8663 bps
ACCGCCATTCTGCCTGGGGACGTCGGAGCAAGCTTGATTTAGGTGACACTATAGAATACAAGCTACTTGT
TCTTTTTGCAGGATCCCATCGATTCGAATTCAAGGATCAACAAGTTTGTACAAAAAAGCAGGCTGGCGCC
ACCATGGGTAGAGCCGCGCCGGCAGCTAAGAAAAAGAAACTGGATCAATTGGGCGCTAGCGGTAGTCCCG
GGTCTGGAGGTAGCGGCTCAAGTGGCCGTACGGCAGCTCCTGCGGCAAAAAAGAAAAAGTTGGACTCTGA
ATTCGGAAGCGGAAGCGACAAGAAGTACTCCATTGGGCTCGATATCGGTACCAACAGCGTCGGCTGGGCC
GTCATTACGGACGAGTACAAGGTGCCGAGCAAAAAATTCAAAGTTCTGGGCAATACCGATCGCCACAGCA
TAAAGAAGAACCTCATTGGAGCCCTCCTGTTCGACTCCGGGGAGACGGCCGAAGCCACGCGGCTCAAAAG
AACAGCACGGCGCAGATATACCCGCAGAAAGAATCGGATCTGCTACCTGCAGGAGATCTTTAGTAATGAG
ATGGCTAAGGTGGATGACTCTTTCTTCCATAGGCTGGAGGAGTCCTTTTTGGTGGAGGAGGATAAAAAGC
ACGAGCGCCACCCAATCTTTGGCAATATCGTGGACGAGGTGGCGTACCATGAAAAGTACCCAACCATATA
TCATCTGAGGAAGAAGCTGGTAGACAGTACTGATAAGGCTGACTTGCGGTTGATCTATCTCGCGCTGGCG
CACATGATCAAATTTCGGGGACACTTCCTCATCGAGGGGGACCTGAACCCAGACAACAGCGATGTCGACA
AACTCTTTATCCAACTGGTTCAGACTTACAATCAGCTTTTCGAGGAGAACCCGATCAACGCATCCGGCGT
TGACGCCAAAGCAATCCTGAGCGCTAGGCTGTCCAAATCCCGGCGGCTCGAAAACCTCATCGCACAGCTC
CCTGGGGAGAAGAAGAACGGCCTGTTTGGTAATCTTATCGCCCTGTCACTCGGGCTGACCCCCAACTTTA
AATCTAACTTCGACCTGGCCGAAGATGCCAAGCTGCAACTGAGCAAAGACACCTACGATGATGATCTCGA
CAATCTGCTGGCCCAGATCGGCGACCAGTACGCAGACCTTTTTTTGGCGGCAAAGAACCTGTCAGACGCC
ATTCTGCTGAGTGATATTCTGCGAGTGAACACGGAGATCACCAAAGCTCCGCTGAGCGCTAGTATGATCA
AGCGCTATGATGAGCACCACCAAGACTTGACTTTGCTGAAGGCCCTTGTCAGACAGCAACTGCCTGAGAA
GTACAAGGAAATTTTCTTCGATCAGTCTAAAAATGGCTACGCCGGATACATTGACGGCGGAGCAAGCCAG
GAGGAATTTTACAAATTTATTAAGCCCATCTTGGAAAAAATGGACGGCACCGAGGAGCTGCTGGTAAAGC
TGAACAGAGAAGATCTGTTGCGCAAACAGCGCACTTTCGACAATGGAAGCATCCCCCACCAGATTCACCT
GGGCGAACTGCACGCTATCCTCAGGCGGCAAGAGGATTTCTACCCCTTTTTGAAAGATAACAGGGAAAAG
ATTGAGAAAATCCTCACATTTCGGATACCCTACTATGTAGGCCCCCTCGCTCGGGGAAATTCCAGATTCG
CGTGGATGACTCGCAAATCAGAAGAGACCATCACTCCCTGGAACTTCGAGGAAGTCGTGGATAAGGGGGC
CTCTGCCCAGTCCTTCATCGAAAGGATGACTAACTTTGATAAAAATCTGCCTAACGAAAAGGTGCTTCCT
AAACACTCTCTGCTGTACGAGTACTTCACAGTTTATAACGAGCTCACCAAGGTCAAATACGTCACAGAAG
GGATGAGAAAGCCAGCATTCCTGTCTGGAGAGCAGAAGAAAGCTATCGTGGACCTCCTCTTCAAGACGAA
CCGGAAAGTTACCGTGAAACAGCTCAAAGAGGACTATTTCAAAAAGATTGAATGTTTCGACTCTGTTGAA
ATCAGCGGAGTGGAGGATCGCTTCAACGCATCCCTGGGAACGTATCACGATCTCCTGAAAATCATTAAAG
ACAAGGACTTCCTGGACAATGAGGAGAACGAGGACATTCTTGAGGACATTGTCCTCACCCTTACGTTGTT
TGAAGATAGGGAGATGATTGAAGAACGCTTGAAAACTTACGCTCATCTCTTCGACGACAAAGTCATGAAA
CAGCTCAAGAGACGCCGATATACAGGATGGGGGCGGCTGTCAAGAAAACTGATCAATGGCATCCGAGACA
AGCAGAGTGGAAAGACAATCCTGGATTTTCTTAAGTCCGATGGATTTGCCAACCGGAACTTCATGCAGTT
GATCCATGATGACTCTCTCACCTTTAAGGAGGACATCCAGAAAGCACAAGTTTCTGGCCAGGGGGACAGT
CTCCACGAGCACATCGCTAATCTTGCAGGTAGCCCAGCTATCAAAAAGGGAATACTGCAGACCGTTAAGG
TCGTGGATGAACTCGTCAAAGTAATGGGAAGGCATAAGCCCGAGAATATCGTTATCGAGATGGCCCGAGA
GAACCAAACTACCCAGAAGGGACAGAAGAACAGTAGGGAAAGGATGAAGAGGATTGAAGAGGGTATAAAA
GAACTGGGGTCCCAAATCCTTAAGGAACACCCAGTTGAAAACACCCAGCTTCAGAATGAGAAGCTCTACC
TGTACTACCTGCAGAACGGCAGGGACATGTACGTGGATCAGGAACTGGACATCAACCGGTTGTCCGACTA
CGACGTGGATCATATCGTGCCCCAAAGCTTTCTCAAAGATGATTCTATTGATAATAAAGTGTTGACAAGA
TCCGATAAAAATAGAGGGAAGAGTGATAACGTCCCCTCAGAAGAAGTTGTCAAGAAAATGAAAAATTATT
GGCGGCAGCTGCTGAACGCCAAACTGATCACACAACGGAAGTTCGATAATCTGACTAAGGCTGAACGAGG
TGGCCTGTCTGAGTTGGATAAAGCCGGCTTCATCAAAAGGCAGCTTGTTGAGACACGCCAGATCACCAAG
CACGTGGCCCAAATTCTCGATTCACGCATGAACACCAAGTACGATGAAAATGACAAACTGATTCGAGAGG
TGAAAGTTATTACTCTGAAGTCTAAGCTGGTCTCAGATTTCAGAAAGGACTTTCAGTTTTATAAGGTGAG
AGAGATCAACAATTACCACCATGCGCATGATGCCTACCTGAATGCAGTGGTAGGCACTGCACTTATCAAA
AAATATCCCAAGCTGGAATCTGAATTTGTTTACGGAGACTATAAAGTGTACGATGTTAGGAAAATGATCG
CAAAGTCTGAGCAGGAAATAGGCAAGGCCACCGCTAAGTACTTCTTTTACAGCAATATTATGAATTTTTT
CAAGACCGAGATTACACTGGCCAATGGAGAGATTCGGAAGCGACCACTTATCGAAACAAACGGAGAAACA
GGAGAAATCGTGTGGGACAAGGGTAGGGATTTCGCGACAGTCCGCAAGGTCCTGTCCATGCCGCAGGTGA
ACATCGTTAAAAAGACCGAAGTACAGACCGGAGGCTTCTCCAAGGAAAGTATCCTCCCGAAAAGGAACAG
CGACAAGCTGATCGCACGCAAAAAAGATTGGGACCCCAAGAAATACGGCGGATTCGATTCTCCTACAGTC
GCTTACAGTGTACTGGTTGTGGCCAAAGTGGAGAAAGGGAAGTCTAAAAAACTCAAAAGCGTCAAGGAAC
TGCTGGGCATCACAATCATGGAGCGATCCAGCTTCGAGAAAAACCCCATCGACTTTCTCGAAGCGAAAGG
ATATAAAGAGGTCAAAAAAGACCTCATCATTAAGCTGCCCAAGTACTCTCTCTTTGAGCTTGAAAACGGC
CGGAAACGAATGCTCGCTAGTGCGGGCGAGCTGCAGAAAGGTAACGAGCTGGCACTGCCCTCTAAATACG
TTAATTTCTTGTATCTGGCCAGCCACTATGAAAAGCTCAAAGGGTCTCCCGAAGATAATGAGCAGAAGCA
GCTGTTCGTGGAACAACACAAACACTACCTTGATGAGATCATCGAGCAAATAAGCGAGTTCTCCAAAAGA
GTGATCCTCGCCGACGCTAACCTCGATAAGGTGCTTTCTGCTTACAATAAGCACAGGGATAAGCCCATCA
GGGAGCAGGCAGAAAACATTATCCACTTGTTTACTCTGACCAACTTGGGCGCGCCTGCAGCCTTCAAGTA
CTTCGACACCACCATAGACAGAAAGCGGTACACCTCTACAAAGGAGGTCCTGGACGCCACACTGATTCAT
CAGTCAATTACGGGGCTCTATGAAACAAGAATCGACCTCTCTCAGCTCGGTGGAGACGGCACCGGCGGGC
CCAAGAAGAAGAGGAAGGTATACCCATACGATGTTCCTGACTATGCGGGCTATCCCTATGACGTCCCGGA
CTATGCAGGATCGTATCCTTATGACGTTCCAGATTACGCTGGATCCGCCGCTCCGGCAGCTAAGAAAAAG
AAACTGGATTTCGAATCCGGAGTACAAGTCTTCATGCTAGTATAGCTGAAGACAAGATCTTAATCCGGAT
AAGCGGCCGCCTCGAGATATCTAGACCCAGCTTTCTTGTACAAAGTGGTTGATCCTCTCGAGCCTCTAGA
ACTATAGTGAGTCGTATTACGTAGATCCAGACATGATAAGATACATTGATGAGTTTGGACAAACCACAAC
TAGAATGCAGTGAAAAAAATGCTTTATTTGTGAAATTTGTGATGCTATTGCTTTATTTGTAACCATTATA
AGCTGCAATAAACAAGTTAACAACAACAATTGCATTCATTTTATGTTTCAGGTTCAGGGGGAGGTGTGGG
AGGTTTTTTAATTCGCGGCCGCGGCGCCAATGCATTGGGCCCGGTACCCAGCTTTTGTTCCCTTTAGTGA
GGGTTAATTGCGCGCTTGGCGTAATCATGGTCATAGCTGTTTCCTGTGTGAAATTGTTATCCGCTCACAA
TTCCACACAACATACGAGCCGGAAGCATAAAGTGTAAAGCCTGGGGTGCCTAATGAGTGAGCTAACTCAC
ATTAATTGCGTTGCGCTCACTGCCCGCTTTCCAGTCGGGAAACCTGTCGTGCCAGCTGCATTAATGAATC
GGCCAACGCGCGGGGAGAGGCGGTTTGCGTATTGGGCGCTCTTCCGCTTCCTCGCTCACTGACTCGCTGC
GCTCGGTCGTTCGGCTGCGGCGAGCGGTATCAGCTCACTCAAAGGCGGTAATACGGTTATCCACAGAATC
AGGGGATAACGCAGGAAAGAACATGTGAGCAAAAGGCCAGCAAAAGGCCAGGAACCGTAAAAAGGCCGCG
TTGCTGGCGTTTTTCCATAGGCTCCGCCCCCCTGACGAGCATCACAAAAATCGACGCTCAAGTCAGAGGT
GGCGAAACCCGACAGGACTATAAAGATACCAGGCGTTTCCCCCTGGAAGCTCCCTCGTGCGCTCTCCTGT
TCCGACCCTGCCGCTTACCGGATACCTGTCCGCCTTTCTCCCTTCGGGAAGCGTGGCGCTTTCTCATAGC
TCACGCTGTAGGTATCTCAGTTCGGTGTAGGTCGTTCGCTCCAAGCTGGGCTGTGTGCACGAACCCCCCG
TTCAGCCCGACCGCTGCGCCTTATCCGGTAACTATCGTCTTGAGTCCAACCCGGTAAGACACGACTTATC
GCCACTGGCAGCAGCCACTGGTAACAGGATTAGCAGAGCGAGGTATGTAGGCGGTGCTACAGAGTTCTTG
AAGTGGTGGCCTAACTACGGCTACACTAGAAGGACAGTATTTGGTATCTGCGCTCTGCTGAAGCCAGTTA
CCTTCGGAAAAAGAGTTGGTAGCTCTTGATCCGGCAAACAAACCACCGCTGGTAGCGGTGGTTTTTTTGT
TTGCAAGCAGCAGATTACGCGCAGAAAAAAAGGATCTCAAGAAGATCCTTTGATCTTTTCTACGGGGTCT
GACGCTCAGTGGAACGAAAACTCACGTTAAGGGATTTTGGTCATGAGATTATCAAAAAGGATCTTCACCT
AGATCCTTTTAAATTAAAAATGAAGTTTTAAATCAATCTAAAGTATATATGAGTAAACTTGGTCTGACAG
TTACCAATGCTTAATCAGTGAGGCACCTATCTCAGCGATCTGTCTATTTCGTTCATCCATAGTTGCCTGA
CTCCCCGTCGTGTAGATAACTACGATACGGGAGGGCTTACCATCTGGCCCCAGTGCTGCAATGATACCGC
GAGACCCACGCTCACCGGCTCCAGATTTATCAGCAATAAACCAGCCAGCCGGAAGGGCCGAGCGCAGAAG
TGGTCCTGCAACTTTATCCGCCTCCATCCAGTCTATTAATTGTTGCCGGGAAGCTAGAGTAAGTAGTTCG
CCAGTTAATAGTTTGCGCAACGTTGTTGCCATTGCTACAGGCATCGTGGTGTCACGCTCGTCGTTTGGTA
TGGCTTCATTCAGCTCCGGTTCCCAACGATCAAGGCGAGTTACATGATCCCCCATGTTGTGCAAAAAAGC
GGTTAGCTCCTTCGGTCCTCCGATCGTTGTCAGAAGTAAGTTGGCCGCAGTGTTATCACTCATGGTTATG
GCAGCACTGCATAATTCTCTTACTGTCATGCCATCCGTAAGATGCTTTTCTGTGACTGGTGAGTACTCAA
CCAAGTCATTCTGAGAATAGTGTATGCGGCGACCGAGTTGCTCTTGCCCGGCGTCAATACGGGATAATAC
CGCGCCACATAGCAGAACTTTAAAAGTGCTCATCATTGGAAAACGTTCTTCGGGGCGAAAACTCTCAAGG
ATCTTACCGCTGTTGAGATCCAGTTCGATGTAACCCACTCGTGCACCCAACTGATCTTCAGCATCTTTTA
CTTTCACCAGCGTTTCTGGGTGAGCAAAAACAGGAAGGCAAAATGCCGCAAAAAAGGGAATAAGGGCGAC
ACGGAAATGTTGAATACTCATACTCTTCCTTTTTCAATATTATTGAAGCATTTATCAGGGTTATTGTCTC
ATGAGCGGATACATATTTGAATGTATTTAGAAAAATAAACAAATAGGGGTTCCGCGCACATTTCCCCGAA
AAGTGCCACCTAAATTGTAAGCGTTAATATTTTGTTAAAATTCGCGTTAAATTTTTGTTAAATCAGCTCA
TTTTTTAACCAATAGGCCGAAATCGGCAAAATCCCTTATAAATCAAAAGAATAGACCGAGATAGGGT
[37 nt withheld, positions 7278-7314]
AAAGAACGTGGACTCCAACGTCAAAGG
[49 nt withheld, positions 7342-7390]
T
[91 nt withheld, positions 7392-7482]
G
[124 nt withheld, positions 7484-7607]
CCCATTCGCCATTCAGGCTGCGCAACTGTTGGGAAGGGCGATCGGTGCGGGCCTCTTCGCTATTACGCCA
GTCGACCATAGCCAATTCAATATGGCGTATATGGACTCATGCCAATTCAATATGGTGGATCTGGACCTGT
GCCAATTCAATATGGCGTATATGGACTCGTGCCAATTCAATATGGTGGATCTGGACCCCAGCCAATTCAA
TATGGCGGACTTGGCACCATGCCAATTCAATATGGCGGACTTGGCACTGTGCCAACTGGGGAGGGGTCTA
CTTGGCACGGTGCCAAGTTTGAGGAGGGGTCTTGGCCCTGTGCCAAGTCCGCCATATTGAATTGGCATGG
TGCCAATAATGGCGGCCATATTGGCTATATGCCAGGATCAATATATAGGCAATATCCAATATGGCCCTAT
GCCAATATGGCTATTGGCCAGGTTCAATACTATGTATTGGCCCTATGCCATATAGTATTCCATATATGGG
TTTTCCTATTGACGTAGATAGCCCCTCCCAATGGGCGGTCCCATATACCATATATGGGGCTTCCTAATAC
CGCCCATAGCCACTCCCCCATTGACGTCAATGGTCTCTATATATGGTCTTTCCTATTGACGTCATATGGG
CGGTCCTATTGACGTATATGGCGCCTCCCCCATTGACGTCAATTACGGTAAATGGCCCGCCTGGCTCAAT
GCCCATTGACGTCAATAGGACCACCCACCATTGACGTCAATGGGATGGCTCATTGCCCATTCATATCCGT
TCTCACGCCCCCTATTGACGTCAATGACGGTAAATGGCCCACTTGGCAGTACATCAATATCTATTAATAG
TAACTTGGCAAGTACATTACTATTGGAAGGACGCCAGGGTACATTGGCAGTACTCCCATTGACGTCAATG
GCGGTAAATGGCCCGCGATGGCTGCCAAGTACATCCCCATTGACGTCAATGGGGAGGGGCAATGACGCAA
ATGGGCGTTCCATTGACGTAAATGGGCGGTAGGCGTGCCTAATGGGAGGTCTATATAAGCAATGCTCGTT
TAGGGA
