>Addgene plasmid #69232 | pCSDest2-2XNLS-SpCas9-WT-NLS-3XHA-NLS-TALentry | addgene partial sequence | sequence record 124943 | SP6 5'-ATTTAGGTGACACTATAG-3'
GGGTAGAGCCGCGCCGGCAGCTAAGAAAAAGAAACTGGATCAATTGGGCGCTAGCGGTAGTCCCGGGTCT
GGAGGTAGCGGCTCAAGTGGCCGTACGGCAGCTCCTGCGGCAAAAAAGAAAAAGTTGGACTCTGAATTCG
GAAGCGGAAGCGACAAGAAGTACTCCATTGGGCTCGATATCGGTACCAACAGCGTCGGCTGGGCCGTCAT
TACGGACGAGTACAAGGTGCCGAGCAAAAAATTCAAAGTTCTGGGCAATACCGATCGCCACAGCATAAAG
AAGAACCTCATTGGAGCCCTCCTGTTCGACTCCGGGGAGACGGCCGAAGCCACGCGGCTCAAAAGAACAG
CACGGCGCAGATATACCCGCAGAAAGAATCGGATCTGCTACCTGCAGGAGATCTTTAGTAATGAGATGGC
TAAGGTGGATGACTCTTTCTTCCATAGGCTGGAGGAGTCCTTTTTGGTGGAGGAGGATAAAAAGCACGAG
CGCCACCCAATCTTTGGCAATATCGTGGACGAGGTGGCGTACCATGAAAAGTACCCAACCATATATCATC
TGAGGAAGAAGCTGGTAGACAGTACTGATAAGGCTGACTTGCGGTTGATCTATCTCGCGCTGGCGCACAT
GATCAAATTTCGGGGACACTTCCTCATCGAGGGGGACCTGAACCCAGACAACAGCGATGTCGACAAACTC
TTTATCCAACTGGTTCAGACTTA
