>Addgene plasmid #69232 | pCSDest2-2XNLS-SpCas9-WT-NLS-3XHA-NLS-TALentry | addgene partial sequence | sequence record 124944 | EBV-rev 5'-GTGGTTTGTCCAAACTCATC-3'
ATACGACTCACTATAGTTCTAGAGGCTCGAGAGGATCAACCACTTTGTACAAGAAAGCTGGGTCTAGATA
TCTCGAGGCGGCCGCTTATCCGGATTAAGATCTTGTCTTCAGCTATACTAGCATGAAGACTTGTACTCCG
GATTCGAAATCCAGTTTCTTTTTCTTAGCTGCCGGAGCGGCGGATCCAGCGTAATCTGGAACGTCATAAG
GATACGATCCTGCATAGTCCGGGACGTCATAGGGATAGCCCGCATAGTCAGGAACATCGTATGGGTATAC
CTTCCTCTTCTTCTTGGGCCCGCCGGTGCCGTCTCCACCGAGCTGAGAGAGGTCGATTCTTGTTTCATAG
AGCCCCGTAATTGACTGATGAATCAGTGTGGCGTCCAGGACCTCCTTTGTAGAGGTGTACCGCTTTCTGT
CTATGGTGGTGTCGAAGTACTTGAAGGCTGCAGGCGCGCCCAAGTTGGTCAGAGTAAACAAGTGGATAAT
GTTTTCTGCCTGCTCCCTGATGGGCTTATCCCTGTGCTTATTGTAAGCAGAAAGCACCTTATCGAGGTTA
GCGTCGGCGAGGATCACTCTTTTGGAGAACTCGCTTATTTGCTCGATGATCTCATCAAGGTAGTGTTTGT
GTTGTTCCACGAACAGCTGCTTCTGCTCATTATCTTCGGGAGACCCTTTGAGCTTTTCATAGTGGCTGGC
CAGATACAAGAAATTAACGTATTTAGAGGGCAGTGCCAGCTCGTTACCTTTCTGCAGCTCGCCCGCACTA
